>Addgene plasmid #244646 | CL20_mEGFP_FOidr_094 | addgene full sequence | sequence record 487999 | Addgene NGS Result
AAAAAAAATCTAACCTCAAGTCAAGGCTTTTCTATGGAATAAGGAATGGACAGCAGGGGGCTGTTTCATA
TACTGATGACCTCTTTATAGCCAACCTTTGTTCATGGCAGCCAGCATATGGGCATATGTTGCCAAACTCT
AAACCAAATACTCATTCTGATGTTTTAAATGATTTGCCCTCCCATATGTCCTTCCGAGTGAGAGACACAA
AAAATTCCAACACACTATTGCAATGAAAATAAATTTCCTTTATTAGCCAGAAGTCAGATGCTCAAGGGGC
TTCATGATGTCCCCATAATTTTTGGCAGAGGGAAAAAGATCTGCTAGCTCGAGCAGCTGAAGCTTTATTG
AGGCTTAAGCAGTGGGTTCCCTAGTTAGCCAGAGAGCTCCCAGGCTCAGATCTGGTCTAACCAGAGAGAC
CCAGTACAGGCAAAAAGCAGATCTTGTCTTCTTTGGGAGTGAATTAGCCCTTCCAGTCCCCCCTTTTCTT
TTAAAAAGTGGCTAAGATCTACAGCTGCCTTGTAAGTCATTGGTCTTAAAGGTACCGTAATCTTATCTAG
AACCGGTTCAGGACTTTTCTTGGGCGACCGGACCGGTTTTGTCTGACAAGCGAGCAACTTTTTGGGATGC
GTTGTCACCGTGAATCGTCAAAAACGGGTTCGTGGTCGCCGTGTGTAACGGCGGCGCCTGTGTACCTGCC
AGCAAATTGTTGATCGGAATCTGCGTTGGACCAGGGATTTGTAGCTGCTGCAGCTCCGGTTGGTGATGCT
GCTGATGGTGGTGCTGCATTAACTGGTACAGAAACGCTTGGTGCTGTTCCGGCGTCAATTGCTGGCTATT
GAGCAGCTGCTGAAACCGGGAAGCGGCCGCACTTCCCCCGGAGCCTCCGCTTCCGCCCTTGTACAGCTCG
TCCATGCCGAGAGTGATCCCGGCGGCGGTCACGAACTCCAGCAGGACCATGTGATCGCGCTTCTCGTTGG
GGTCTTTGCTCAGCTTGGACTGGGTGCTCAGGTAGTGGTTGTCGGGCAGCAGCACGGGGCCGTCGCCGAT
GGGGGTGTTCTGCTGGTAGTGGTCGGCGAGCTGCACGCTGCCGTCCTCGATGTTGTGGCGGATCTTGAAG
TTCACCTTGATGCCGTTCTTCTGCTTGTCGGCCATGATATAGACGTTGTGGCTGTTGTAGTTGTACTCCA
GCTTGTGCCCCAGGATGTTGCCGTCCTCCTTGAAGTCGATGCCCTTCAGCTCGATGCGGTTCACCAGGGT
GTCGCCCTCGAACTTCACCTCGGCGCGGGTCTTGTAGTTGCCGTCGTCCTTGAAGAAGATGGTGCGCTCC
TGGACGTAGCCTTCGGGCATGGCGGACTTGAAGAAGTCGTGCTGCTTCATGTGGTCGGGGTAGCGGCTGA
AGCACTGCACGCCGTAGGTCAGGGTGGTCACGAGGGTGGGCCAGGGCACGGGCAGCTTGCCGGTGGTGCA
GATGAACTTCAGGGTCAGCTTGCCGTAGGTGGCATCGCCCTCGCCCTCGCCGGACACGCTGAACTTGTGG
CCGTTTACGTCGCCGTCCAGCTCGACCAGGATGGGCACCACCCCGGTGAACAGCTCCTCGCCCTTGCTCA
CCATGGTGGCGACCGGTGGATCCCGGGCCCGCGGTACCGTCGACTGCAGAATTCGGTTCACTAAACGAGC
CCGGTTCACTAAACGAGCTCTGCTTATATAGACCTCCCACCGTACACGCCTACCGCCCATTTGCGTCAAT
GGGGCGGAGTTGTTACGACATTTTGGAAAGTCCCGTTGATTTTGGTGCCAAAACAAACTCCCATTGACGT
CAATGGGGTGGAGACTTGGAAATCCCCGTGAGTCAAACCGCTATCCACGCCCATTGATGTACTGCCAAAA
CCGCATCACCATGGTAATAGCGATGACTAATACGTAGATGTACTGCCAAGTAGGAAAGTCCCATAAGGTC
ATGTACTGGGCATAATGCCAGGCGGGCCATTTACCGTCATTGACGTCAATAGGGGGCGTACTTGGCATAT
GATACACTTGATGTACTGCCAAGTGGGCAGTTTACCGTAAATACTCCACCCATTGACGTCAATGGAAAGT
CCCTATTGGCGTTACTATGGGAACATACGTCATTATTGACGTCAATGGGCGGGGGTCGTTGGGCGGTCAG
CCAGGCGGGCCATTTACCGTAAGTTATGTAACGCGGAACTCCATATATGGGCTATGAACTAATGACCCCG
TAATTGATTACTATTAATAACTAGCACGCGTTCGAAGCTTGAGCTCGGTCCCCTCGGGGTTGGGAGGTGG
GTCTGAAACGATAATGGTGAATATCCCTGCCTAACTCTATTCACTATAGAAAGTACAGCAAAAACTATTC
TTAAACCTACCAAGCCTCCTACTATCATTATGAATAATTTTATATACCACAGCCAATTTGTTATGTTAAA
CCAATTCCACAAACTTGCCCATTTATCTAATTCCAATAATTCTTGTTCATTCTTTTCTTGCTGGTTTTGC
GATTCTTCAATTAAGGAGTGTATTAAGCTTGTGTAATTGTTAATTTCTCTGTCCCACTCCATCCAGGTCG
TGTGATTCCAAATCTGTTCCAGAGATTTATTACTCCAACTAGCATTCCAAGGCACAGCAGTGGTGCAAAT
GAGTTTTCCAGAGCAACCCCAAATCCCCAGGAGCTGTTGATCCTTTAGGTATCTTTCCACAGCCAGGATT
CTTGCCTGGAGCTGCTTGATGCCCCAGACTGTGAGTTGCAACAGATGCTGTTGCGCCTCAATAGCCCTCA
GCAAATTGTTCTGCTGCTGCACTATACCAGACAATAATTGTCTGGCCTGTACCGTCAGCGTCATTGACGC
TGCGCCCATAGTGCTTCCTGCTGCTCCCAAGAACCCAAGGAACAAAGCTCCTATTCCCACTGCTCTTTTT
TCTCTCTGCACCACTCTTCTCTTTGCCTTGGTGGGTGCTACTCCTAATGGTTCAATTTTTACTACTTTAT
ATTTATATAATTCACTTCTCCAATTGTCCCTCATATCTCCTCCTTATGGTGTTTTACTAAACTTTTCCAT
GTTCTAATCCTCATCCTGTCTACTTGCCACACAATCATCACCTGCCATCTGTTTTCCATAATCCCTAATG
ATCTTTGCTTTTCTTCTTGGCACTACTTTTATGTCACTATTATCTTGTATTACTACTGCCCCTTCACCTT
TCCAGAGGAGCTTTGCTGGTCCTTTCCAAAGTGGATTTCTGCTGTCCCTGTAATAAACCCGAAAATTTTG
AATTTTTGTAATTTGTTTTTGTAATTCTTTAGTTTGTATGTCTGTTGCTATTATGTCTACTATTCTTTCC
CCTGCACTGTACCCCCCAATCCCCCCTTTTCTTTTAAAATTGTGGATGAATACTGCCATTTGTACTGCTG
TCTTAAGATGTTCAGCCTGATCTCTTACCTGTCCTATAATTTTCTTTAATTCTTTATTCATAGATTCTAC
TACTCCTTGACTTTGGGGATTGTAGGGAATTTCCAGGTCTGAAGATCCTGCTGCTTGCTGTGCTTTTTTC
TTACTTTTGTTTTGCTCTTCCTCTATCTTGTCTAAAGCTTCCTTGGTGTCTTTTATCTCTATCCTTTGAT
GCACACAATAGAGGGTTGCTACTGTATTATATAATGATCTAAGTTCTTCTGATCCTGTCTGAAGGGATGG
TTGTAGCTGTCCCAGTATTTGTCTACAGCCTTCTGATGTTTCTAACAGGCCAGTATTAACTGCGAATCGT
TCTAGCTCCCTGCTTGCCCATACTATATGTTTTAATTTATATTTTTTCTTTCCCCCTGGCCTTAACCGAA
TTTTTTCCCATCGCGATCTAATTCTCCCCCGCTTAATACTGACGCTCTCGCACCCATCTCTCTCCTTCTA
GCCTCCGCTAGTCAAAATTTTTGGCGTACTCACCAGTCGCCGCCCCTCGCCTCTTGCCGTGCGCGCTTCA
GCAAGCCGAGTCCTGCGTCGAGAGAGCTCCTCTGGTTTCCCTTTCGCTTTCAAGTCCCTGTTCGGGCGCC
ACTGCTAGAGATTTTCCACACTGACTAAAAGGGTCTGAGGGATCTCTAGTTACCAGAGTCACACAACAGA
CGGGCACACACTACTTGAAGCACTCAAGGCAAGCTTTATTGAGGCTTAAGCAGTGGGTTCCCTAGTTAGC
CAGAGAGCTCCCAGGCTCAGATCTGGTCTAACCAGAGAGACCCAGTACAGGCAAAAAGCAGCTGCTTATA
TGCAGGATCTGAGGGCTCGCCACTCCCCAGTCCCGCCCAGGCCACGCCTCCCATGGTAATAGCGATGACT
AATACGTAGATGTACTGCCAAGTAGGAAAGTCCCATAAGGTCATGTACTGGGCATAATGCCAGGCGGGCC
ATTTACCGTCATTGACGTCAATAGGGGGCGTACTTGGCATATGATACACTTGATGTACTGCCAAGTGGGC
AGTTTACCGTAAATACTCCACCCATTGACGTCAATGGAAAGTCCCTATTGGCGTTACTATGGGAACATAC
GTCATTATTGACGTCAATGGGCGGGGGTCGTTGGGCGGTCAGCCAGGCGGGCCATTTACCGTAAGTTATG
TAACGCGGAACTCCATATATGGGCTATGAACTAATGACCCCGTAATTGATTACTATTAATAACTAGTCAA
TAATCAATGTCGACCCAGGTGGCACTTTTCGGGGAAATGTGCGCGGAACCCCTATTTGTTTATTTTTCTA
AATACATTCAAATATGTATCCGCTCATGAGACAATAACCCTGATAAATGCTTCAATAATATTGAAAAAGG
AAGAGTATGAGTATTCAACATTTCCGTGTCGCCCTTATTCCCTTTTTTGCGGCATTTTGCCTTCCTGTTT
TTGCTCACCCAGAAACGCTGGTGAAAGTAAAAGATGCTGAAGATCAGTTGGGTGCACGAGTGGGTTACAT
CGAACTGGATCTCAACAGCGGTAAGATCCTTGAGAGTTTTCGCCCCGAAGAACGTTTTCCAATGATGAGC
ACTTTTAAAGTTCTGCTATGTGGCGCGGTATTATCCCGTATTGACGCCGGGCAAGAGCAACTCGGTCGCC
GCATACACTATTCTCAGAATGACTTGGTTGAGTACTCACCAGTCACAGAAAAGCATCTTACGGATGGCAT
GACAGTAAGAGAATTATGCAGTGCTGCCATAACCATGAGTGATAACACTGCGGCCAACTTACTTCTGACA
ACGATCGGAGGACCGAAGGAGCTAACCGCTTTTTTGCACAACATGGGGGATCATGTAACTCGCCTTGATC
GTTGGGAACCGGAGCTGAATGAAGCCATACCAAACGACGAGCGTGACACCACGATGCCTGTAGCAATGGC
AACAACGTTGCGCAAACTATTAACTGGCGAACTACTTACTCTAGCTTCCCGGCAACAATTAATAGACTGG
ATGGAGGCGGATAAAGTTGCAGGACCACTTCTGCGCTCGGCCCTTCCGGCTGGCTGGTTTATTGCTGATA
AATCTGGAGCCGGTGAGCGTGGGTCTCGCGGTATCATTGCAGCACTGGGGCCAGATGGTAAGCCCTCCCG
TATCGTAGTTATCTACACGACGGGGAGTCAGGCAACTATGGATGAACGAAATAGACAGATCGCTGAGATA
GGTGCCTCACTGATTAAGCATTGGTAACTGTCAGACCAAGTTTACTCATATATACTTTAGATTGATTTAA
AACTTCATTTTTAATTTAAAAGGATCTAGGTGAAGATCCTTTTTGATAATCTCATGACCAAAATCCCTTA
ACGTGAGTTTTCGTTCCACTGAGCGTCAGACCCCGTAGAAAAGATCAAAGGATCTTCTTGAGATCCTTTT
TTTCTGCGCGTAATCTGCTGCTTGCAAACAAAAAAACCACCGCTACCAGCGGTGGTTTGTTTGCCGGATC
AAGAGCTACCAACTCTTTTTCCGAAGGTAACTGGCTTCAGCAGAGCGCAGATACCAAATACTGTTCTTCT
AGTGTAGCCGTAGTTAGGCCACCACTTCAAGAACTCTGTAGCACCGCCTACATACCTCGCTCTGCTAATC
CTGTTACCAGTGGCTGCTGCCAGTGGCGATAAGTCGTGTCTTACCGGGTTGGACTCAAGACGATAGTTAC
CGGATAAGGCGCAGCGGTCGGGCTGAACGGGGGGTTCGTGCACACAGCCCAGCTTGGAGCGAACGACCTA
CACCGAACTGAGATACCTACAGCGTGAGCTATGAGAAAGCGCCACGCTTCCCGAAGGGAGAAAGGCGGAC
AGGTATCCGGTAAGCGGCAGGGTCGGAACAGGAGAGCGCACGAGGGAGCTTCCAGGGGGAAACGCCTGGT
ATCTTTATAGTCCTGTCGGGTTTCGCCACCTCTGACTTGAGCGTCGATTTTTGTGATGCTCGTCAGGGGG
GCGGAGCCTATGGAAAAACGCCAGCAACGCGGCCTTTTTACGGTTCCTGGCCTTTTGCTGGCCTTTTGCT
CACATGTTCTTTCCTGCGTTATCCCCTGCTTCTGTGGATAACCGTATTACCGCCTTTGAGTGAGCTGATA
CCGCTCGCCGCAGCCGAACGACCGAGCGCAGCGAGTCAGTGAGCGAGGAAGCGGAAGAGCGCCCAATACG
CAAACCGCCTCTCCCCGCGCGTTGGCCGATTCATTAATGCAGCGGATCCAGACATGATAAGATACATTGA
TGAGTTTGGACAAACCACAACTAGAATGCAGTGAAAAAAATGCTTTATTTGTGAAATTTGTGATGCTATT
GCTTTATTTGTAACCATTATAAGCTGCAATAAACAAGTTAGCTTTTTGCAAAAGCCTAGGCCTCCAAAAA
AGCCTCCTCACTACTTCTGGAATAGCTCAGAGGCCGAGGCGGCCTCGGCCTCTGCATAAATAAAAAAAAT
TAGTCAGCCATGGGGCGGAGAATGGGCGGAACTGGGCGGAGTTAGGGGCGGGATGGGCGGAGTTAGGGGC
GGGACTATGGTTGCTGACTAATTGAGATGCGGATCCGCTGGCACGACAGGTTTCCCGACTGGAAAGCGGG
CAGTGAGCGCAACGCAATTAATGTGAGTTAGCTCACTCATTAGGCACCCCAGGCTTTACACTTTATGCTT
CCGGCTCGTATGTTGTGTGGAATTGTGAGCGGATAACAATTTCACACAGGAAACAGCTATGACCATGATT
ACGCCAAGCTTGGGCTGCAGGTCGAGGGATCTCCATAAGAGAAGAGGGACAGCTATGACTGGGAGTAGTC
AGGAGAGGAGGAAAAATCTGGCTAGTAAAACATGTAAGGAAAATTTTAGGGATGTTAAAGAAAAAAATAA
CACAAAACAAAATAT
Features (pLannotate 1.2.2; 29 found; start..end, strand, type, name):
    199..254     -  polyA_signal   β-globin poly(A) signal: rabbit β-globin polyadenylation signal (Gil and Proudfoot, 1987)
    340..475     -  LTR            3' LTR (ΔU3) (fragment): self-inactivating 3' long terminal repeat (LTR) from HIV-1
    477..545     -  CDS            nef (fragment): NEF_HV1Z2 - Experimental evidence at protein level: Swiss-Prot protein existence level 1. Extracellular Nef protein targets CD4(+) T-lymphocytes for apoptosis by interacting with CXCR4 surface receptors. From Human immunodeficiency virus type 1 group M subtype D (isolate Z2/CDC-Z34) (HIV-1).
    571..858     -  CDS            MLLT10 (fragment): AF10_HUMAN - Also known as AF10 From Homo sapiens (Human).
    898..1614    -  CDS            mEGFP: mEGFP is a basic (constitutively fluorescent) green fluorescent protein published in 2002, derived from Aequorea victoria. It has moderate acid sensitivity.
   1628..1665    -  misc_feature   MCS (fragment): multiple cloning site
   1664..1680    -  promoter       tight TRE promoter (fragment): Tet-responsive promoter PTight, consisting of seven tet operator sequences followed by the minimal CMV promoter
   1696..1899    -  promoter       CMV promoter: human cytomegalovirus (CMV) immediate early promoter
   1900..2203    -  enhancer       CMV enhancer: human cytomegalovirus immediate early enhancer
   2271..2287    -  misc_feature   MCS (fragment): multiple cloning site
   2287..2312    -  CDS            Rev (fragment): human immunodeficiency virus 1 (HIV-1) Rev protein; rev; enhances nuclear export of unspliced and incompletely spliced viral mRNAs
   2689..2922    -  misc_feature   RRE: The Rev response element (RRE) of HIV-1 allows for Rev-dependent mRNA export from the nucleus to the cytoplasm.
   3056..3139    -  CDS            vif (fragment): VIF_HV1BR - Experimental evidence at protein level: Swiss-Prot protein existence level 1. Counteracts the innate antiviral activity of host APOBEC3F and APOBEC3G. Forms a complex with host APOBEC3F and APOBEC3G thus preventing the entry of these lethally hypermutating enzymes into progeny virions. Recruits an active E3 ubiquitin ligase complex composed of elongin BC, CUL5, and RBX2 to induce polyubiquitination of APOBEC3G and APOBEC3F. In turn, they are directed to the 26S proteasome for degradation. Vif interaction with APOBEC3G also blocks its cytidine deaminase activity in a proteasome-inde
   3282..3399    -  misc_feature   cPPT/CTS: central polypurine tract and central termination sequence of HIV-1
   3548..3907    -  CDS            HIV-1 gag (fragment): gag protein from human immunodeficiency virus 1; gag
   3891..4016    -  misc_feature   HIV-1 Ψ: packaging signal of human immunodeficiency virus type 1
   4063..4320    -  LTR            5' LTR (truncated): truncated 5' long terminal repeat (LTR) from HIV-1
   4322..4701    -  enhancer       CMV enhancer: human cytomegalovirus immediate early enhancer
   4732..4836    +  promoter       AmpR promoter: bla
   4837..5697    +  CDS            AmpR: β-lactamase; bla; confers resistance to ampicillin, carbenicillin, and related antibiotics
   5868..6456    +  rep_origin     ori: high-copy-number ColE1/pMB1/pBR322/pUC origin of replication
   6639..6693    +  CDS            lacI (fragment): lac repressor; lacI; The lac repressor binds to the lac operator to inhibit transcription in E. coli. This inhibition can be relieved by adding lactose or isopropyl-β-D-thiogalactopyranoside (IPTG).
   6695..6829    -  polyA_signal   SV40 poly(A) signal: SV40 polyadenylation signal
   6849..6984    -  rep_origin     SV40 ori: SV40 origin of replication
   7008..7030    -  promoter       SV40 promoter (fragment): SV40 enhancer and early promoter
   7037..7076    +  CDS            lacI (fragment): lac repressor; lacI; The lac repressor binds to the lac operator to inhibit transcription in E. coli. This inhibition can be relieved by adding lactose or isopropyl-β-D-thiogalactopyranoside (IPTG).
   7089..7110    +  protein_bind   CAP binding site: CAP binding activates transcription in the presence of cAMP. E. coli catabolite activator protein
   7125..7155    +  promoter       lac promoter: promoter for the E. coli lac operon
   7163..7179    +  protein_bind   lac operator: The lac repressor binds to the lac operator to inhibit transcription in E. coli. This inhibition can be relieved by adding lactose or isopropyl-β-D-thiogalactopyranoside (IPTG). lac repressor encoded by lacI
