[The description below was written by a language model from this plasmid's Addgene catalogue record and pLannotate feature annotations shown in this document.]
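Description:
CL20_mEGFP_FOidr_094 is a mammalian expression plasmid built on the CL20 backbone. The catalogue lists it only as a mammalian expression vector, but the feature table shows the architecture of a self-inactivating HIV-1 lentiviral transfer vector. It is propagated in E. coli through a high-copy ColE1/pUC-type origin with ampicillin selection (AmpR under its own bla promoter). Its repeated LTR sequences probably explain the use of a recombination-reducing growth strain. The viral portion consists of a CMV enhancer placed upstream of a truncated 5' LTR, which would allow Tat-independent transcription of the vector genome. This is followed by the Ψ packaging signal with a partial gag sequence, the cPPT/CTS, the Rev response element, and a ΔU3 3' LTR fragment followed by a rabbit β-globin polyadenylation signal. An SV40 origin and SV40 poly(A) signal lie in the backbone, along with residual lac-region fragments. The short annotated hits to vif, nef and Rev are leftover HIV-1 sequence rather than functional genes.

The payload sits between the RRE/cPPT region and the 3' LTR. An internal CMV enhancer and promoter drive monomeric EGFP fused at the N terminus of FOidr_094. This insert is an unmutated intrinsically disordered region taken from the human KMT2A–MLLT10 oncogenic fusion protein, and the depositor's comment indicates residues 2300–2394 of the fusion. The feature table agrees with this, annotating the roughly 290 bp insert as an MLLT10 (AF10) fragment. No mammalian selection marker is annotated, so expressing cells would be identified by their green fluorescence. The construct is intended for expressing and imaging the fluorescently tagged IDR in mammalian cells. The associated study concerns protein condensate formation, which suggests it was used to assess the condensate-forming behaviour of this region.
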