Addgene plasmid #244646: CL20_mEGFP_FOidr_094
Purpose: Express mEGFP-tagged intrinsically disordered protein (IDR), FOidr_094, derived from human fusion protein KMT2A_MLLT10
Depositing lab: Richard Kriwacki. Depositing organization: St. Jude Children's Research Hospital. Publication: Proteome-wide computational analyses reveal links between protein condensate formation and RNA biology. Maiti S, Tripathi S, Baggett DW, Phillips AH, Park CG, Wang J, Wahiduzzaman, Freyaldenhoven WT, Kinger S, Pioso BJ, Bollinger JC, Somjee R, Lang B, Babu MM, Kriwacki RW. Sci Adv. 2025 Dec 5;11(49):eady1420. doi: 10.1126/sciadv.ady1420. Epub 2025 Dec 3. PubMed 41337585.
Backbone
  Vector backbone: CL20
  Vector type: Mammalian Expression
Growth in bacteria
  Bacterial resistance: Ampicillin, 100 μg/mL
  Growth temperature: 37°C
  Growth strain: NEB Stable
  Copy number: High Copy
Gene/Insert
  Gene/Insert name: FOidr_094
  Species: H. sapiens (human)
  Mutation: Unmutated
  Tag / fusion protein: monomeric EGFP (N terminal on insert)
  Cloning method: Restriction Enzyme; 5′ cloning site Unknown (unknown if destroyed)
Terms and licenses: Academic/Nonprofit Terms; Industry Terms: Not Available to Industry
Depositor comments: KMT2A_MLLT10_2300_2394
How to cite: CL20_mEGFP_FOidr_094 was a gift from Richard Kriwacki (Addgene plasmid # 244646 ; http://n2t.net/addgene:244646 ; RRID:Addgene_244646)
